>Addgene plasmid #149603 | pVD_79 | addgene full sequence | sequence record 320161 | Addgene NGS Result
TGCTTGGCCTTTGTTTTGGTTTTTGATGTCGGTCGTTTGAGGCCCCTTGCGGAAAATCGAGATCGCCGAA
TGGCACGCGAGGGAAGGGAAATAAGGTTTAAAGGCACTGAAACAATAGGCAAGAAGTAGGCGAGAGCCGA
CATACGAGACTATTAAGTCCTCAGCGAGCTCGCATGGAATGCGTGCGATGAGCGACCTCATGCTATACCT
GAGAAAGCAACCTGACCTACAGGAAAGAGTTACTCAAGAATAAGAATTTTCGTTTTAAAACCTAAGAGTC
ACTTTAAAATTTGTATACACTTATTTTTTTTATAACTTATTTAATAATAAAAATCATAAATCATAAGAAA
TTCGCTTATTTAGAAGTGTCAACAACGTATCTACCAACGGAATACGTGCGATGCACACACCATAGCTTCA
AAATGTTTCTACTCCTTTTTTACTCTTCCAGATTTTCTCGGACTCCGCGCATCGCCGTACCACTTCAAAA
CACCCAAGCACAGCATACTAAATTTCCCCTCTTTCTTCCTCTAGGGTGTCGTTAATTACCCGTACTAAAG
GTTTGGAAAAGAAAAAAGAGACCGCCTCGTTTCTTTTTCTTCGTCGAAAAAGGCAATAAAAATTTTTATC
ACGTTTCTTTTTCTTGAAAATTTTTTTTTTTGATTTTTTTCTCTTTCGATGACCTCCCATTGATATTTAA
GTTAATAAACGGTCTTCAATTTCTCAAGTTTCAGTTTCATTTTTCTTGTTCTATTACAACTTTTTTTACT
TCTTGCTCATTAGAAAGAAAGCATAGCAATCTAATCTAAGTTTTAATTACAAAGTGCAGGTAAAACAATG
ATGTCTAGACTGGACAAATCTAAGGTTATAAACAGTGCACTAGAATTGTTGAATGAAGTTGGTATCGAGG
GTCTTACTACGAGAAAGTTAGCACAAAAATTAGGCGTTGAACAACCTACTCTTTATTGGCATGTCAAAAA
CAAGCGTGCATTGCTGGACGCACTAGCTATAGAAATGTTGGACAGACACCACACGCACTTCTGCCCTTTG
GAAGGTGAGTCATGGCAGGATTTCCTAAGAAACAACGCAAAGAGCTTTAGGTGTGCATTGTTGAGTCATA
GGGACGGCGCTAAGGTCCATCTAGGTACTAGACCAACCGAAAAACAATACGAAACACTGGAAAACCAACT
AGCGTTCTTATGTCAGCAAGGTTTTTCTTTGGAAAATGCCTTATATGCACTGTCCGCTGTAGGCCATTTT
ACTCTGGGTTGTGTCTTAGAAGACCAAGAACATCAAGTAGCCAAGGAGGAGAGAGAAACTCCTACCACCG
ATTCTATGCCTCCCCTTTTACGTCAAGCGATCGAGCTGTTTGATCATCAAGGGGCTGAACCCGCCTTTCT
TTTTGGCCTTGAATTGATAATTTGCGGTCTAGAGAAACAGTTAAAATGCGAATCCGGCTCTTAGATCGCG
TGTATTCATCCGCTCTAACCGAAAAGGAAGGAGTTAGACAACCTGAAGTCTAGGTCCCTATTTATTTTTT
TATAGTTATGTTAGTATTAAGAACGTTATTTATATTTCAAATTTTTCTTTTTTTTCTGTACAGACGCGTG
TACGCATGTAACATTATACTGAAAACCTTGCTTGAGAAGGTTTTGGGACGCTCGAGATCGCGTCAGCTGA
AGCTTCGTACGCTGCAGGTCGACAACCCTTAATATAACTTCGTATAATGTATGCTATACGAAGTTATTAG
GTCTAGAGATCCGCAGGCTAACCGGAACCTGTATTATTTAGTTTATGCTACGTTAAATAAAGACCTTTCG
TTCACATAACTGAATGTGTAATGGCCTTGAGATTTCAAGCATACCAAGTTGGTGGAGACGGGGTCGTTAC
AAAAGACTCTTTAAGCCAAGATTTCCTTGACAGCCTTGGCGATAGCATCGCCAACCTCAGTGGTAGAGTT
AGAACCACCAAGGTCACCGGTTCTGACACCTGCATCCAAGACATTTCTAACAGCTTCTTCAAGAGCCCTA
CCTTCTTCAACCAAATCCAAGGATAACTTCAACATCATAGCTGCAGATAAGATGGTAGCAATTGGGTTAA
CCTTGTTTGCTGGTAAATCTGGGGCAGAACCATGACATGGTTCGTACAAACCGAATGCCTTGTTAGTGTC
AGGTAGGGAAGCTAGAGATGCAGAAGGTAATAAACCCAAAGAACCTGGAATAACAGAGGCTTCATCGGAG
ATAATATCACCAAACATGTTGTTGGTAATAACAACACCGTTTAGCTTAGTTGGTGATTTAACCAAAATCA
TAGCAGCAGAGTCGATCAATTGGTGCTGAACAGTTAATTGTGGGAACTCAGTCTTGATGGTTTCTTCAAC
AGTCTTTCTCCACAATCTGGAAGAGGCAAGCACGTTAGCCTTGTCAAGAGACCAGATTGGTAATGGTGGG
TTTTGTTGCAATGCCAAGAAAGCAGCCATTCTTGTAATTCTTTGAACTTCAGGAACACTGTATTTCTCAG
AGTCCCAAGCAACTCCGTCACCTTCATCTTCTTTTCTTTCACCAAAGTAGATACCACCAACCAATTCTCT
AACGACGACGAAATCGGTACCCTTTGCATATTCAGGCTTCAAAGGAGAAAGATCTAGTAAAGAATCAGAA
GCAAAGTTACATGGTCTCAAGTTGGCGTATAGACCCAATTCCTTTCTGATCTTCAATAGACCTTGTTCTG
GTCTAACTGCGCCCGTACCCCATTTTGGACCACCAACAGCACCTAGTAAGACAGCATCGGCTTTCTTAGA
GGCTTCTAGAGCTTCATCTGGTAAAGGAGTGCCAGTGGCATCGATGGCAGCACCCCCGATCAAGTGATGT
TGGAAATTGAACTTAATTTCTGGACGGACTTCAGCAATGGCATTCAAGACCTTAATAGCTTCGTCAGTAA
CTTCTTTACCGACGTGATCACCCGGTAGGACAACGATATTCTTAGACATGGTATAATCTGTGTAGTGTGG
GATACTTTTTACTTCTTCAAATAGGTATCAACAATAAAAATAAATCGAAGCAAATGTAGGAATGCGTTAA
AGCAGATGTACTTACTTAGAGTACATAGATATATTTATATAATTCAATATATAAAAGTATATGAAGCATC
TGATGTTGAACCTGTCATGACTCTAAACTGGAATGGGTAGTTATGCTTCTGAAGGTTTTCCGTTAGAAAA
TGAGTGCAGGGATCAGGCCCGGAACCGGTTTTAGCCTGAAAGGAAAAGAAAAAAATGCGGTGATTACTAG
CACGTGACTGCGCTGAATTGGAATCTACCACAAGTACAGCGAATGGCAAGAGGGAAGGGGAATATATTGT
GCCTGGCGGTAGCGTCTGCTATATCAAATGTTAAACATAACTAAATGCAGTAGTGAATAGAGTAATGTAT
TTCTACATATGTGGGTAGGGCCAATGGGAGCCCGATGTCTATTGTACAGATATTTTCCTTTTATAGTTAA
TCAATTCAACTTGGAAATCATTGAGTCGATATCTACTTGGATAACTGGAGCCGTGGCAGCGTTTGAAATT
TGACGAGTCTTCTTGTTTTGTTCGCGCATTTTCAGTTTATTCAAACGGGAGATGGCACCGAATCCACTGA
CTTCTCTGTTCAATTTGAATGGTAATAGGAAGAAAGTACATTTCGAGAAATTTTCGCCCAACGTCGAAAT
CTCATGGATGATATCCTCGATACAAATGACACCTTCATCACCTAATTTCTCTTCAACGATATTGTTGTCA
TTCAAGATTATCTCTTTTGGTTCTTTATCTTCTGGCCTTTGCCACATTATTCTAGATCTCTTTTGGATTA
AAGAACGGATAGATGCAAGTGAAGGTTGTCCGATAACAATATATGGTGATACAAGTTTCAACAATGGGTA
CACGTCCTTGGTAAGTTTGATGAAAACACCAGTGTTCAACTCAACAAGTCTCAAAAGAGATAACACTTTG
TAAGCCTTTGCTGGGATCTTCACAGCGAGCTCTCGAGAACCCTTAATATAACTTCGTATAATGTATGCTA
TACGAAGTTATTAGGTGATATCAGATCCACTAGTGGCCTATGCACCCAATTCGCCCTATAGTGAGTCGTA
TTACGCGCGCTCACTGGCCGTCGTTTTACAACGTCGTGACTGGGAAAACCCTGGCGTTACCCCTGCAGGA
CTAGTGCTGAGGCATTAATTGTGTCCGCGTTTCTAAGGCCACTTTTCAATGAAACGGATATTGATATGCT
AGTAAAAGGACGAGCTCAAGAGCGAAAATATAAGTAAAGAATTCGAGTGCACTTGTCTCCATGCAGCAAG
ATTTCATATGAGTCTTTTTTATCTTTTTACTTTTTACATTACACGATATGCACTTTATGAAAATTTAACG
AGGTTGGAAGCCGGATAATCAACCAAAATCAGGCACGAAGGCACACTCGTATATGCATGTTGTTGAAACT
CTGTTACGCTGAACTAACAATCACACATGTAGAGGTCACCGGGAAAAGTTGCGACCCCATGGAAGGTCGA
TCTCTTCGTTTGGCTTTGCTTGGCTGGCGGCATTGCGCTTCTTCGCTTATACCCGTCTCTTGACGCTCGA
GCTCGTTCATTGAGATACCTTTATTCTTGCACATTTTCTGGCTTTTTTCGCTACTCGGGTACATGTAATC
ATGCACACAGAAGGTGCTGTAGGGTGAAAGTTCCTTTGTGCTGTCGTTTGTTTTTAATGCCAAACTTTCC
GGTGATCAATAACCACCTCATTAAGACCTCAGCGCGGCCGCAAATTTAAATAAAATGAAGTGAAGTTCCT
ATACTTTCTAGAGAATAGGAACTTCTATAGTGAGTCGAATAAGGGCGACACAAAATTTATTCTAAATGCA
TAATAAATACTGATAACATCTTATAGTTTGTATTATATTTTGTATTATCGTTGACATGTATAATTTTGAT
ATCAAAAACTGATTTTCCCTTTATTATTTTCGAGATTTATTTTCTTAATTCTCTTTAACAAACTAGAAAT
ATTGTATATACAAAAAATCATAAATAATAGATGAATAGTTTAATTATAGGTGTTCATCAATCGAAAAAGC
AACGTATCTTATTTAAAGTGCGTTGCTTTTTTCTCATTTATAAGGTTAAATAATTCTCATATATCAAGCA
AAGTGACAGGCGCCCTTAAATATTCTGACAAATGCTCTTTCCCTAAACTCCCCCCATAAAAAAACCCGCC
GAAGCGGGTTTTTACGTTATTTGCGGATTAACGATTACTCGTTATCAGAACCGCCCAGGGGGCCCGAGCT
TAAGACTGGCCGTCGTTTTACAACACAGAAAGAGTTTGTAGAAACGCAAAAAGGCCATCCGTCAGGGGCC
TTCTGCTTAGTTTGATGCCTGGCAGTTCCCTACTCTCGCCTTCCGCTTCCTCGCTCACTGACTCGCTGCG
CTCGGTCGTTCGGCTGCGGCGAGCGGTATCAGCTCACTCAAAGGCGGTAATACGGTTATCCACAGAATCA
GGGGATAACGCAGGAAAGAACATGTGAGCAAAAGGCCAGCAAAAGGCCAGGAACCGTAAAAAGGCCGCGT
TGCTGGCGTTTTTCCATAGGCTCCGCCCCCCTGACGAGCATCACAAAAATCGACGCTCAAGTCAGAGGTG
GCGAAACCCGACAGGACTATAAAGATACCAGGCGTTTCCCCCTGGAAGCTCCCTCGTGCGCTCTCCTGTT
CCGACCCTGCCGCTTACCGGATACCTGTCCGCCTTTCTCCCTTCGGGAAGCGTGGCGCTTTCTCATAGCT
CACGCTGTAGGTATCTCAGTTCGGTGTAGGTCGTTCGCTCCAAGCTGGGCTGTGTGCACGAACCCCCCGT
TCAGCCCGACCGCTGCGCCTTATCCGGTAACTATCGTCTTGAGTCCAACCCGGTAAGACACGACTTATCG
CCACTGGCAGCAGCCACTGGTAACAGGATTAGCAGAGCGAGGTATGTAGGCGGTGCTACAGAGTTCTTGA
AGTGGTGGGCTAACTACGGCTACACTAGAAGAACAGTATTTGGTATCTGCGCTCTGCTGAAGCCAGTTAC
CTTCGGAAAAAGAGTTGGTAGCTCTTGATCCGGCAAACAAACCACCGCTGGTAGCGGTGGTTTTTTTGTT
TGCAAGCAGCAGATTACGCGCAGAAAAAAAGGATCTCAAGAAGATCCTTTGATCTTTTCTACGGGGTCTG
ACGCTCAGTGGAACGACGCGCGCGTAACTCACGTTAAGGGATTTTGGTCATGAGCTTGCGCCGTCCCGTC
AAGTCAGCGTAATGCTCTGCTTACCAATGCTTAATCAGTGAGGCACCTATCTCAGCGATCTGTCTATTTC
GTTCATCCATAGTTGCCTGACTCCCCGTCGTGTAGATAACTACGATACGGGAGGGCTTACCATCTGGCCC
CAGCGCTGCGATGATACCGCGAGAACCACGCTCACCGGCTCCGGATTTATCAGCAATAAACCAGCCAGCC
GGAAGGGCCGAGCGCAGAAGTGGTCCTGCAACTTTATCCGCCTCCATCCAGTCTATTAATTGTTGCCGGG
AAGCTAGAGTAAGTAGTTCGCCAGTTAATAGTTTGCGCAACGTTGTTGCCATCGCTACAGGCATCGTGGT
GTCACGCTCGTCGTTTGGTATGGCTTCATTCAGCTCCGGTTCCCAACGATCAAGGCGAGTTACATGATCC
CCCATGTTGTGCAAAAAAGCGGTTAGCTCCTTCGGTCCTCCGATCGTTGTCAGAAGTAAGTTGGCCGCAG
TGTTATCACTCATGGTTATGGCAGCACTGCATAATTCTCTTACTGTCATGCCATCCGTAAGATGCTTTTC
TGTGACTGGTGAGTACTCAACCAAGTCATTCTGAGAATAGTGTATGCGGCGACCGAGTTGCTCTTGCCCG
GCGTCAATACGGGATAATACCGCGCCACATAGCAGAACTTTAAAAGTGCTCATCATTGGAAAACGTTCTT
CGGGGCGAAAACTCTCAAGGATCTTACCGCTGTTGAGATCCAGTTCGATGTAACCCACTCGTGCACCCAA
CTGATCTTCAGCATCTTTTACTTTCACCAGCGTTTCTGGGTGAGCAAAAACAGGAAGGCAAAATGCCGCA
AAAAAGGGAATAAGGGCGACACGGAAATGTTGAATACTCATATTCTTCCTTTTTCAATATTATTGAAGCA
TTTATCAGGGTTATTGTCTCATGAGCGGATACATATTTGAATGTATTTAGAAAAATAAACAAATAGGGGT
CAGTGTTACAACCAATTAACCAATTCTGAACATTATCGCGAGCCCATTTATACCTGAATATGGCTCATAA
CACCCCTTGTTTGCCTGGCGGCAGTAGCGCGGTGGTCCCACCTGACCCCATGCCGAACTCAGAAGTGAAA
CGCCGTAGCGCCGATGGTAGTGTGGGGACTCCCCATGCGAGAGTAGGGAACTGCCAGGCATCAAATAAAA
CGAAAGGCTCAGTCGAAAGACTGGGCCTTTCGCCCGGGCTAATTATGGGGTGTCGCCCTTATTCGACTCT
ATAGTGAAGTTCCTATTCTCTAGAAAGTATAGGAACTTCTGAAGTGGGGATTTAAATGCGGCCGCGCTGA
GGGTTTAATCGAGATCTTTGTGTTCGGTTACCCGGCTCAGATCCTAACTTCTTCTTTTGGTATGTTTATT
CGTATAAGTTACTGTTGTCCACAGGCAATACTCTGCAGAAAATTAAAACGGCATTAATGCTAGGACAACC
AGAATTGTTACTACTGTATGTGCGATAGTTGATAACTGCAACATTATGCCCGGTATATTCTCAAAAAACC
CTATTACTGCATACGAAGAAATCGCAAGAGAAATCTTTCGGTTTGGAAAAGCTCACTGTGAGGTTCCTTG
GAGCCAATAGTAATACAGCACAATCCAAGGAAAAATCTGGCCTATATGCAAGGAAGGAGAGATAGTCAAA
AGCATTCTTTCCCCTAGAAGTTGGTGCATATATGGCATCGTTAAAACATATTACCCCCAAAATTTCTTCT
CTAAACGATG
Features (pLannotate 1.2.2; 20 found; start..end, strand, type, name):
    190..355     -  terminator     ADH1 terminator: S. cerevisiae ADH1; transcription terminator for the S. cerevisiae alcohol dehydrogenase 1 (ADH1) gene
    411..810     +  promoter       TEF1 promoter: S. cerevisiae TEF1; promoter for EF-1α
    841..1461    +  CDS            tetR: TETR2_ECOLX - Experimental evidence at protein level: Swiss-Prot protein existence level 1. TetR is the repressor of the tetracycline resistance element; its N-terminal region forms a helix-turn-helix structure and binds DNA. Binding of tetracycline to TetR reduces the repressor affinity for the tetracycline resistance gene (tetA) promoter operator sites. From Escherichia coli.
   1478..1665    +  terminator     CYC1 terminator: S. cerevisiae CYC1; transcription terminator for CYC1
   1714..1747    -  protein_bind   loxP: Cre-mediated recombination occurs in the 8-bp core sequence (GCATACAT). Cre recombinase
   1904..2983    -  CDS            LEU2: LEU3_YEAST - Experimental evidence at protein level: Swiss-Prot protein existence level 1. Catalyzes the oxidation of 3-carboxy-2-hydroxy-4- methylpentanoate (3-isopropylmalate) to 3-carboxy-4-methyl-2- oxopentanoate. The product decarboxylates to 4-methyl-2 oxopentanoate. From Saccharomyces cerevisiae (strain ATCC 204508 / S288c) (Baker's yeast).
   3504..4055    -  CDS            RLP7 (fragment): RLP7_YEAST - Also known as RPL7. Experimental evidence at protein level: Swiss-Prot protein existence level 1. Involved in the biogenesis of the 60S ribosomal subunit. May act as a specificity factor that binds precursor rRNAs and tethers the enzymes that carry out the early 5' to 3' exonucleolytic reactions that generate the mature rRNAs. From Saccharomyces cerevisiae (strain ATCC 204508 / S288c) (Baker's yeast).
   4038..4071    -  protein_bind   loxP: Cre-mediated recombination occurs in the 8-bp core sequence (GCATACAT). Cre recombinase
   4115..4133    -  promoter       T7 promoter: promoter for bacteriophage T7 RNA polymerase
   4141..4192    +  CDS            lacZα (fragment): LacZα fragment of β-galactosidase; lacZ fragment
   4822..4855    -  protein_bind   FRT (minimal): supports FLP-mediated excision but not integration (Turan and Bode, 2011) FLP recombinase from the Saccharomyces cerevisiae 2μ plasmid
   5325..5344    +  CDS            lacZα (fragment): LacZα fragment of β-galactosidase; lacZ fragment
   5369..5386    -  terminator     rrnB T2 terminator (fragment): transcription terminator T2 from the E. coli rrnB gene
   5611..6199    -  rep_origin     ori: high-copy-number ColE1/pMB1/pBR322/pUC origin of replication
   6321..7181    -  CDS            AmpR: β-lactamase; bla; confers resistance to ampicillin, carbenicillin, and related antibiotics
   7184..7280    -  promoter       AmpR promoter (fragment): bla
   7310..7334    -  CDS            KanR (fragment): aminoglycoside phosphotransferase; aph(3')-Ia; confers resistance to kanamycin
   7363..7478    +  ncRNA          5S rRNA: Accession: RF00001 - 5S ribosomal RNA
   7482..7522    +  terminator     rrnB T1 terminator (fragment): transcription terminator T1 from the E. coli rrnB gene
   7566..7599    +  protein_bind   FRT (minimal): supports FLP-mediated excision but not integration (Turan and Bode, 2011) FLP recombinase from the Saccharomyces cerevisiae 2μ plasmid
