[The description below was written by a language model from this plasmid's Addgene catalogue record and pLannotate feature annotations shown in this document.]
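Description:
pVD_79 is a yeast expression and synthetic biology plasmid built on the pCFB257 backbone, about 8 kb in total. The purpose line reads "pX-3-LoxP-KlLEU2-pTEF1-TetR", which suggests an integrative vector aimed at a chromosomal site called X-3. The record does not say this outright, however, and the homology arms are not annotated. It is consistent with integration that the feature table shows no yeast replication origin (neither 2μ nor CEN/ARS). In E. coli the plasmid replicates from a high-copy ColE1/pUC-type origin and is selected with ampicillin through the β-lactamase gene.

The payload is the E. coli tetracycline repressor TetR, transcribed from the constitutive S. cerevisiae TEF1 promoter and terminated by the CYC1 terminator. An ADH1 terminator lies upstream in the opposite orientation, probably serving an unused second expression slot in the parent cassette. Yeast selection relies on a LEU2 auxotrophic marker. The catalogue entry calls it KlLEU2, while the automated annotation matched it to the S. cerevisiae protein. The marker is flanked by two loxP sites in the same orientation, so Cre recombinase can excise it after selection and the marker can be reused. The small RLP7 fragment annotated inside the floxed region is probably flanking sequence carried along with the marker. The remaining short hits (lacZα, KanR, rrnB terminator and 5S rRNA fragments, a T7 promoter and two minimal FRT sites) look like backbone remnants with no stated function.

TetR binds tet operator sequences and releases them when tetracycline-class ligands are present. The construct therefore supplies the repressor component of a small-molecule-responsive transcriptional circuit in yeast, in keeping with the associated work on optimising biosensor reporter promoters.
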