Addgene plasmid #149603: pVD_79
Purpose: (parent plasmid pCFB257) pX - 3 -LoxP -KlLEU2 -pTEF1 - TetR
Depositing lab: Michael Jensen. Depositing organization: Danmarks Tekniske Universitet. Publication: High-Resolution Scanning of Optimal Biosensor Reporter Promoters in Yeast. Ambri F, D'Ambrosio V, Di Blasi R, Maury J, Jacobsen SAB, McCloskey D, Jensen MK, Keasling JD. ACS Synth Biol. 2020 Feb 21;9(2):218-226. doi: 10.1021/acssynbio.9b00333. Epub 2020 Jan 31. PubMed 31935067.
Backbone
  Vector backbone: pCFB257
  Backbone size w/o insert (bp): 6993
  Total vector size (bp): 8000
  Vector type: Yeast Expression, Synthetic Biology
Growth in bacteria
  Bacterial resistance: Ampicillin, 100 μg/mL
  Growth temperature: 37°C
  Growth strain: DH5alpha
  Copy number: Unknown
Gene/Insert
  Gene/Insert name: TetR
  Insert size (bp): 627
  Promoter: TEF1
  Cloning method: Unknown
  Sequencing primers: 5′ gaaattcgcttatttagaagtgtc; 3′ CTCCTTCCTTTTCGGTTAGAG
Terms and licenses: Academic/Nonprofit Terms; Industry Terms: Not Available to Industry
How to cite: pVD_79 was a gift from Michael Jensen (Addgene plasmid # 149603 ; http://n2t.net/addgene:149603 ; RRID:Addgene_149603)
