>Addgene plasmid #149603 | pVD_79 | depositor partial sequence | sequence record 313618 | pVD_79 sequence 1461 bps
GAGCGACCTCATGCTATACCTGAGAAAGCAACCTGACCTACAGGAAAGAGTTACTCAAGAATAAGAATTT
TCGTTTTAAAACCTAAGAGTCACTTTAAAATTTGTATACACTTATTTTTTTTATAACTTATTTAATAATA
AAAATCATAAATCATAAGAAATTCGCTTATTTAGAAGTGTCAACAACGTATCTACCAACGGAATGCGTGC
GATGCACACACCATAGCTTCAAAATGTTTCTACTCCTTTTTTACTCTTCCAGATTTTCTCGGACTCCGCG
CATCGCCGTACCACTTCAAAACACCCAAGCACAGCATACTAAATTTCCCCTCTTTCTTCCTCTAGGGTGT
CGTTAATTACCCGTACTAAAGGTTTGGAAAAGAAAAAAGAGACCGCCTCGTTTCTTTTTCTTCGTCGAAA
AAGGCAATAAAAATTTTTATCACGTTTCTTTTTCTTGAAAATTTTTTTTTTTGATTTTTTTCTCTTTCGA
TGACCTCCCATTGATATTTAAGTTAATAAACGGTCTTCAATTTCTCAAGTTTCAGTTTCATTTTTCTTGT
TCTATTACAACTTTTTTTACTTCTTGCTCATTAGAAAGAAAGCATAGCAATCTAATCTAAGTTTTAATTA
CAAATCTGTCATAAAACAATGATGTCTAGACTGGACAAATCTAAGGTTATAAACAGTGCACTAGAATTGT
TGAATGAAGTTGGTATCGAGGGTCTTACTACGAGAAAGTTAGCACAAAAATTAGGCGTTGAACAACCTAC
TCTTTATTGGCATGTCAAAAACAAGCGTGCATTGCTGGACGCACTAGCTATAGAAATGTTGGACAGACAC
CACACGCACTTCTGCCCTTTGGAAGGTGAGTCATGGCAGGATTTCCTAAGAAACAACGCAAAGAGCTTTA
GGTGTGCATTGTTGAGTCATAGGGACGGCGCTAAGGTCCATCTAGGTACTAGACCAACCGAAAAACAATA
CGAAACACTGGAAAACCAACTAGCGTTCTTATGTCAGCAAGGTTTTTCTTTGGAAAATGCCTTATATGCA
CTGTCCGCTGTAGGCCATTTTACTCTGGGTTGTGTCTTAGAAGACCAAGAACATCAAGTAGCCAAGGAGG
AGAGAGAAACTCCTACCACCGATTCTATGCCTCCCCTTTTACGTCAAGCGATCGAGCTGTTTGATCATCA
AGGGGCTGAACCCGCCTTTCTTTTTGGCCTTGAATTGATAATTTGCGGTCTAGAGAAACAGTTAAAATGC
GAATCCGGCTCTTAGTAATCGCGTGCATTCATCCGCTCTAACCGAAAAGGAAGGAGTTAGACAACCTGAA
GTCTAGGTCCCTATTTATTTTTTTATAGTTATGTTAGTATTAAGAACGTTATTTATATTTCAAATTTTTC
TTTTTTTTCTGTACAGACGCGTGTACGCATGTAACATTATACTGAAAACCTTGCTTGAGAA
